>Addgene plasmid #129048 | pSpdCas9-hudTET1CD-T2A-mCherry(PX458)-SghuTSDR-8 | depositor full sequence | sequence record 247394 | pSpdCas9-hudTET1CD-T2A-mCherry(PX458)-SghuTSDR-8 sequence 11406 bps
GAGGGCCTATTTCCCATGATTCCTTCATATTTGCATATACGATACAAGGCTGTTAGAGAGATAATTGGAA
TTAATTTGACTGTAAACACAAAGATATTAGTACAAAATACGTGACGTAGAAAGTAATAATTTCTTGGGTA
GTTTGCAGTTTTAAAATTATGTTTTAAAATGGACTATCATATGCTTACCGTAACTTGAAAGTATTTCGAT
TTCTTGGCTTTATATATCTTGTGGAAAGGACGAAACACCGGGCTTCATCGACACCACGGGTTTTAGAGCT
AGAAATAGCAAGTTAAAATAAGGCTAGTCCGTTATCAACTTGAAAAAGTGGCACCGAGTCGGTGCTTTTT
TGTTTTAGAGCTAGAAATAGCAAGTTAAAATAAGGCTAGTCCGTTTTTAGCGCGTGCGCCAATTCTGCAG
ACAAATGGCTCTAGAGGTACCCGTTACATAACTTACGGTAAATGGCCCGCCTGGCTGACCGCCCAACGAC
CCCCGCCCATTGACGTCAATAGTAACGCCAATAGGGACTTTCCATTGACGTCAATGGGTGGAGTATTTAC
GGTAAACTGCCCACTTGGCAGTACATCAAGTGTATCATATGCCAAGTACGCCCCCTATTGACGTCAATGA
CGGTAAATGGCCCGCCTGGCATTGTGCCCAGTACATGACCTTATGGGACTTTCCTACTTGGCAGTACATC
TACGTATTAGTCATCGCTATTACCATGGTCGAGGTGAGCCCCACGTTCTGCTTCACTCTCCCCATCTCCC
CCCCCTCCCCACCCCCAATTTTGTATTTATTTATTTTTTAATTATTTTGTGCAGCGATGGGGGCGGGGGG
GGGGGGGGGGCGCGCGCCAGGCGGGGCGGGGCGGGGCGAGGGGCGGGGCGGGGCGAGGCGGAGAGGTGCG
GCGGCAGCCAATCAGAGCGGCGCGCTCCGAAAGTTTCCTTTTATGGCGAGGCGGCGGCGGCGGCGGCCCT
ATAAAAAGCGAAGCGCGCGGCGGGCGGGAGTCGCTGCGACGCTGCCTTCGCCCCGTGCCCCGCTCCGCCG
CCGCCTCGCGCCGCCCGCCCCGGCTCTGACTGACCGCGTTACTCCCACAGGTGAGCGGGCGGGACGGCCC
TTCTCCTCCGGGCTGTAATTAGCTGAGCAAGAGGTAAGGGTTTAAGGGATGGTTGGTTGGTGGGGTATTA
ATGTTTAATTACCTGGAGCACCTGCCTGAAATCACTTTTTTTCAGGTTGGACCGGTGCCACCATGTACCC
ATACGATGTTCCAGATTACGCTTCGCCGAAGAAAAAGCGCAAGGTCGAAGCGTCCGACAAGAAGTACAGC
ATCGGCCTGGCCATCGGCACCAACTCTGTGGGCTGGGCCGTGATCACCGACGAGTACAAGGTGCCCAGCA
AGAAATTCAAGGTGCTGGGCAACACCGACCGGCACAGCATCAAGAAGAACCTGATCGGAGCCCTGCTGTT
CGACAGCGGCGAAACAGCCGAGGCCACCCGGCTGAAGAGAACCGCCAGAAGAAGATACACCAGACGGAAG
AACCGGATCTGCTATCTGCAAGAGATCTTCAGCAACGAGATGGCCAAGGTGGACGACAGCTTCTTCCACA
GACTGGAAGAGTCCTTCCTGGTGGAAGAGGATAAGAAGCACGAGCGGCACCCCATCTTCGGCAACATCGT
GGACGAGGTGGCCTACCACGAGAAGTACCCCACCATCTACCACCTGAGAAAGAAACTGGTGGACAGCACC
GACAAGGCCGACCTGCGGCTGATCTATCTGGCCCTGGCCCACATGATCAAGTTCCGGGGCCACTTCCTGA
TCGAGGGCGACCTGAACCCCGACAACAGCGACGTGGACAAGCTGTTCATCCAGCTGGTGCAGACCTACAA
CCAGCTGTTCGAGGAAAACCCCATCAACGCCAGCGGCGTGGACGCCAAGGCCATCCTGTCTGCCAGACTG
AGCAAGAGCAGACGGCTGGAAAATCTGATCGCCCAGCTGCCCGGCGAGAAGAAGAATGGCCTGTTCGGCA
ACCTGATTGCCCTGAGCCTGGGCCTGACCCCCAACTTCAAGAGCAACTTCGACCTGGCCGAGGATGCCAA
ACTGCAGCTGAGCAAGGACACCTACGACGACGACCTGGACAACCTGCTGGCCCAGATCGGCGACCAGTAC
GCCGACCTGTTTCTGGCCGCCAAGAACCTGTCCGACGCCATCCTGCTGAGCGACATCCTGAGAGTGAACA
CCGAGATCACCAAGGCCCCCCTGAGCGCCTCTATGATCAAGAGATACGACGAGCACCACCAGGACCTGAC
CCTGCTGAAAGCTCTCGTGCGGCAGCAGCTGCCTGAGAAGTACAAAGAGATTTTCTTCGACCAGAGCAAG
AACGGCTACGCCGGCTACATTGACGGCGGAGCCAGCCAGGAAGAGTTCTACAAGTTCATCAAGCCCATCC
TGGAAAAGATGGACGGCACCGAGGAACTGCTCGTGAAGCTGAACAGAGAGGACCTGCTGCGGAAGCAGCG
GACCTTCGACAACGGCAGCATCCCCCACCAGATCCACCTGGGAGAGCTGCACGCCATTCTGCGGCGGCAG
GAAGATTTTTACCCATTCCTGAAGGACAACCGGGAAAAGATCGAGAAGATCCTGACCTTCCGCATCCCCT
ACTACGTGGGCCCTCTGGCCAGGGGAAACAGCAGATTCGCCTGGATGACCAGAAAGAGCGAGGAAACCAT
CACCCCCTGGAACTTCGAGGAAGTGGTGGACAAGGGCGCTTCCGCCCAGAGCTTCATCGAGCGGATGACC
AACTTCGATAAGAACCTGCCCAACGAGAAGGTGCTGCCCAAGCACAGCCTGCTGTACGAGTACTTCACCG
TGTATAACGAGCTGACCAAAGTGAAATACGTGACCGAGGGAATGAGAAAGCCCGCCTTCCTGAGCGGCGA
GCAGAAAAAGGCCATCGTGGACCTGCTGTTCAAGACCAACCGGAAAGTGACCGTGAAGCAGCTGAAAGAG
GACTACTTCAAGAAAATCGAGTGCTTCGACTCCGTGGAAATCTCCGGCGTGGAAGATCGGTTCAACGCCT
CCCTGGGCACATACCACGATCTGCTGAAAATTATCAAGGACAAGGACTTCCTGGACAATGAGGAAAACGA
GGACATTCTGGAAGATATCGTGCTGACCCTGACACTGTTTGAGGACAGAGAGATGATCGAGGAACGGCTG
AAAACCTATGCCCACCTGTTCGACGACAAAGTGATGAAGCAGCTGAAGCGGCGGAGATACACCGGCTGGG
GCAGGCTGAGCCGGAAGCTGATCAACGGCATCCGGGACAAGCAGTCCGGCAAGACAATCCTGGATTTCCT
GAAGTCCGACGGCTTCGCCAACAGAAACTTCATGCAGCTGATCCACGACGACAGCCTGACCTTTAAAGAG
GACATCCAGAAAGCCCAGGTGTCCGGCCAGGGCGATAGCCTGCACGAGCACATTGCCAATCTGGCCGGCA
GCCCCGCCATTAAGAAGGGCATCCTGCAGACAGTGAAGGTGGTGGACGAGCTCGTGAAAGTGATGGGCCG
GCACAAGCCCGAGAACATCGTGATCGAAATGGCCAGAGAGAACCAGACCACCCAGAAGGGACAGAAGAAC
AGCCGCGAGAGAATGAAGCGGATCGAAGAGGGCATCAAAGAGCTGGGCAGCCAGATCCTGAAAGAACACC
CCGTGGAAAACACCCAGCTGCAGAACGAGAAGCTGTACCTGTACTACCTGCAGAATGGGCGGGATATGTA
CGTGGACCAGGAACTGGACATCAACCGGCTGTCCGACTACGATGTGGACGCCATCGTGCCTCAGAGCTTT
CTGAAGGACGACTCCATCGACAACAAGGTGCTGACCAGAAGCGACAAGAACCGGGGCAAGAGCGACAACG
TGCCCTCCGAAGAGGTCGTGAAGAAGATGAAGAACTACTGGCGGCAGCTGCTGAACGCCAAGCTGATTAC
CCAGAGAAAGTTCGACAATCTGACCAAGGCCGAGAGAGGCGGCCTGAGCGAACTGGATAAGGCCGGCTTC
ATCAAGAGACAGCTGGTGGAAACCCGGCAGATCACAAAGCACGTGGCACAGATCCTGGACTCCCGGATGA
ACACTAAGTACGACGAGAATGACAAGCTGATCCGGGAAGTGAAAGTGATCACCCTGAAGTCCAAGCTGGT
GTCCGATTTCCGGAAGGATTTCCAGTTTTACAAAGTGCGCGAGATCAACAACTACCACCACGCCCACGAC
GCCTACCTGAACGCCGTCGTGGGAACCGCCCTGATCAAAAAGTACCCTAAGCTGGAAAGCGAGTTCGTGT
ACGGCGACTACAAGGTGTACGACGTGCGGAAGATGATCGCCAAGAGCGAGCAGGAAATCGGCAAGGCTAC
CGCCAAGTACTTCTTCTACAGCAACATCATGAACTTTTTCAAGACCGAGATTACCCTGGCCAACGGCGAG
ATCCGGAAGCGGCCTCTGATCGAGACAAACGGCGAAACCGGGGAGATCGTGTGGGATAAGGGCCGGGATT
TTGCCACCGTGCGGAAAGTGCTGAGCATGCCCCAAGTGAATATCGTGAAAAAGACCGAGGTGCAGACAGG
CGGCTTCAGCAAAGAGTCTATCCTGCCCAAGAGGAACAGCGATAAGCTGATCGCCAGAAAGAAGGACTGG
GACCCTAAGAAGTACGGCGGCTTCGACAGCCCCACCGTGGCCTATTCTGTGCTGGTGGTGGCCAAAGTGG
AAAAGGGCAAGTCCAAGAAACTGAAGAGTGTGAAAGAGCTGCTGGGGATCACCATCATGGAAAGAAGCAG
CTTCGAGAAGAATCCCATCGACTTTCTGGAAGCCAAGGGCTACAAAGAAGTGAAAAAGGACCTGATCATC
AAGCTGCCTAAGTACTCCCTGTTCGAGCTGGAAAACGGCCGGAAGAGAATGCTGGCCTCTGCCGGCGAAC
TGCAGAAGGGAAACGAACTGGCCCTGCCCTCCAAATATGTGAACTTCCTGTACCTGGCCAGCCACTATGA
GAAGCTGAAGGGCTCCCCCGAGGATAATGAGCAGAAACAGCTGTTTGTGGAACAGCACAAGCACTACCTG
GACGAGATCATCGAGCAGATCAGCGAGTTCTCCAAGAGAGTGATCCTGGCCGACGCTAATCTGGACAAAG
TGCTGTCCGCCTACAACAAGCACCGGGATAAGCCCATCAGAGAGCAGGCCGAGAATATCATCCACCTGTT
TACCCTGACCAATCTGGGAGCCCCTGCCGCCTTCAAGTACTTTGACACCACCATCGACCGGAAGAGGTAC
ACCAGCACCAAAGAGGTGCTGGACGCCACCCTGATCCACCAGAGCATCACCGGCCTGTACGAGACACGGA
TCGACCTGTCTCAGCTGGGAGGCGACAAAAGGCCGGCGGCCACGAAAAAGGCCGGCCAGGGAGGAGGATC
CCTGCCCACCTGCAGCTGTCTTGATCGAGTTATACAAAAAGACAAAGGCCCATATTATACACACCTTGGG
GCAGGACCAAGTGTTGCTGCTGTCAGGGAAATCATGGAGAATAGGTATGGTCAAAAAGGAAACGCAATAA
GGATAGAAATAGTAGTGTACACCGGTAAAGAAGGGAAAAGCTCTCATGGGTGTCCAATTGCTAAGTGGGT
TTTAAGAAGAAGCAGTGATGAAGAAAAAGTTCTTTGTTTGGTCCGGCAGCGTACAGGCCACCACTGTCCA
ACTGCTGTGATGGTGGTGCTCATCATGGTGTGGGATGGCATCCCTCTTCCAATGGCCGACCGGCTATACA
CAGAGCTCACAGAGAATCTAAAGTCATACAATGGGCACCCTACCGACAGAAGATGCACCCTCAATGAAAA
TCGTACCTGTACATGTCAAGGAATTGATCCAGAGACTTGTGGAGCTTCATTCTCTTTTGGCTGTTCATGG
AGTATGTACTTTAATGGCTGTAAGTTTGGTAGAAGCCCAAGCCCCAGAAGATTTAGAATTGATCCAAGCT
CTCCCTTACATGAAAAAAACCTTGAAGATAACTTACAGAGTTTGGCTACACGATTAGCTCCAATTTATAA
GCAGTATGCTCCAGTAGCTTACCAAAATCAGGTGGAATATGAAAATGTTGCCCGAGAATGTCGGCTTGGC
AGCAAGGAAGGTCGACCCTTCTCTGGGGTCACTGCTTGCCTGGACTTCTGTGCTCATCCCTACAGGGCCA
TTCACAACATGAATAATGGAAGCACTGTGGTTTGTACCTTAACTCGAGAAGATAACCGCTCTTTGGGTGT
TATTCCTCAAGATGAGCAGCTCCATGTGCTACCTCTTTATAAGCTTTCAGACACAGATGAGTTTGGCTCC
AAGGAAGGAATGGAAGCCAAGATCAAATCTGGGGCCATCGAGGTCCTGGCACCCCGCCGCAAAAAAAGAA
CGTGTTTCACTCAGCCTGTTCCCCGTTCTGGAAAGAAGAGGGCTGCGATGATGACAGAGGTTCTTGCACA
TAAGATAAGGGCAGTGGAAAAGAAACCTATTCCCCGAATCAAGCGGAAGAATAACTCAACAACAACAAAC
AACAGTAAGCCTTCGTCACTGCCAACCTTAGGGAGTAACACTGAGACCGTGCAACCTGAAGTAAAAAGTG
AAACCGAACCCCATTTTATCTTAAAAAGTTCAGACAACACTAAAACTTATTCGCTGATGCCATCCGCTCC
TCACCCAGTGAAAGAGGCATCTCCAGGCTTCTCCTGGTCCCCGAAGACTGCTTCAGCCACACCAGCTCCA
CTGAAGAATGACGCAACAGCCTCATGCGGGTTTTCAGAAAGAAGCAGCACTCCCCACTGTACGATGCCTT
CGGGAAGACTCAGTGGTGCCAATGCTGCAGCTGCTGATGGCCCTGGCATTTCACAGCTTGGCGAAGTGGC
TCCTCTCCCCACCCTGTCTGCTCCTGTGATGGAGCCCCTCATTAATTCTGAGCCTTCCACTGGTGTGACT
GAGCCGCTAACGCCTCATCAGCCAAACCACCAGCCCTCCTTCCTCACCTCTCCTCAAGACCTTGCCTCTT
CTCCAATGGAAGAAGATGAGCAGCATTCTGAAGCAGATGAGCCTCCATCAGACGAACCCCTATCTGATGA
CCCCCTGTCACCTGCTGAGGAGAAATTGCCCCACATTGATGAGTATTGGTCAGACAGTGAGCACATCTTT
TTGGATGCAAATATTGGTGGGGTGGCCATCGCACCTGCTCACGGCTCGGTTTTGATTGAGTGTGCCCGGC
GAGAGCTGCACGCTACCACTCCTGTTGAGCACCCCAACCGTAATCATCCAACCCGCCTCTCCCTTGTCTT
TTACCAGCACAAAAACCTAAATAAGCCCCAACATGGTTTTGAACTAAACAAGATTAAGTTTGAGGCTAAA
GAAGCTAAGAATAAGAAAATGAAGGCCTCAGAGCAAAAAGACCAGGCAGCTAATGAAGGTCCAGAACAGT
CCTCTGAAGTAAATGAATTGAACCAAATTCCTTCTCATAAAGCATTAACATTAACCCATGACAATGTTGT
CACCGTGTCCCCTTATGCTCTCACACACGTTGCGGGGCCCTATAACCATTGGGTCATGGCCGGCCAGGCA
AAAAAGAAAAAGGAATTCGGCAGTGGAGAGGGCAGAGGAAGTCTGCTAACATGCGGTGACGTCGAGGAGA
ATCCTGGCCCAGTGAGCAAGGGCGAGGAGGATAACATGGCCATCATCAAGGAGTTCATGCGCTTCAAGGT
GCACATGGAGGGCTCCGTGAACGGCCACGAGTTCGAGATCGAGGGCGAGGGCGAGGGCCGCCCCTACGAG
GGCACCCAGACCGCCAAGCTGAAGGTGACCAAGGGTGGCCCCCTGCCCTTCGCCTGGGACATCCTGTCCC
CTCAGTTCATGTACGGCTCCAAGGCCTACGTGAAGCACCCCGCCGACATCCCCGACTACTTGAAGCTGTC
CTTCCCCGAGGGCTTCAAGTGGGAGCGCGTGATGAACTTCGAGGACGGCGGCGTGGTGACCGTGACCCAG
GACTCCTCCCTGCAGGACGGCGAGTTCATCTACAAGGTGAAGCTGCGCGGCACCAACTTCCCCTCCGACG
GCCCCGTAATGCAGAAGAAAACCATGGGCTGGGAGGCCTCCTCCGAGCGGATGTACCCCGAGGACGGCGC
CCTGAAGGGCGAGATCAAGCAGAGGCTGAAGCTGAAGGACGGCGGCCACTACGACGCTGAGGTCAAGACC
ACCTACAAGGCCAAGAAGCCCGTGCAGCTGCCCGGCGCCTACAACGTCAACATCAAGTTGGACATCACCT
CCCACAACGAGGACTACACCATCGTGGAACAGTACGAACGCGCCGAGGGCCGCCACTCCACCGGCGGCAT
GGACGAGCTGTACAAGTAAGAATTCTAACTAGAGCTCGCTGATCAGCCTCGACTGTGCCTTCTAGTTGCC
AGCCATCTGTTGTTTGCCCCTCCCCCGTGCCTTCCTTGACCCTGGAAGGTGCCACTCCCACTGTCCTTTC
CTAATAAAATGAGGAAATTGCATCGCATTGTCTGAGTAGGTGTCATTCTATTCTGGGGGGTGGGGTGGGG
CAGGACAGCAAGGGGGAGGATTGGGAAGAGAATAGCAGGCATGCTGGGGAGCGGCCGCAGGAACCCCTAG
TGATGGAGTTGGCCACTCCCTCTCTGCGCGCTCGCTCGCTCACTGAGGCCGGGCGACCAAAGGTCGCCCG
ACGCCCGGGCTTTGCCCGGGCGGCCTCAGTGAGCGAGCGAGCGCGCAGCTGCCTGCAGGGGCGCCTGATG
CGGTATTTTCTCCTTACGCATCTGTGCGGTATTTCACACCGCATA
[142 nt withheld, positions 8866-9007]
C
[141 nt withheld, positions 9009-9149]
CCTTTGACGTTGGAGTCCACGTTCTTT
[37 nt withheld, positions 9177-9213]
ACCCTATCTCGGGCTATTCTTTTGATTTATAAGGGATTTTGCCGATTTCGGCCTATTGGTTAAAAAATGA
GCTGATTTAACAAAAATTTAACGCGAATTTTAACAAAATATTAACGTTTACAATTTTATGGTGCACTCTC
AGTACAATCTGCTCTGATGCCGCATAGTTAAGCCAGCCCCGACACCCGCCAACACCCGCTGACGCGCCCT
GACGGGCTTGTCTGCTCCCGGCATCCGCTTACAGACAAGCTGTGACCGTCTCCGGGAGCTGCATGTGTCA
GAGGTTTTCACCGTCATCACCGAAACGCGCGAGACGAAAGGGCCTCGTGATACGCCTATTTTTATAGGTT
AATGTCATGATAATAATGGTTTCTTAGACGTCAGGTGGCACTTTTCGGGGAAATGTGCGCGGAACCCCTA
TTTGTTTATTTTTCTAAATACATTCAAATATGTATCCGCTCATGAGACAATAACCCTGATAAATGCTTCA
ATAATATTGAAAAAGGAAGAGTATGAGTATTCAACATTTCCGTGTCGCCCTTATTCCCTTTTTTGCGGCA
TTTTGCCTTCCTGTTTTTGCTCACCCAGAAACGCTGGTGAAAGTAAAAGATGCTGAAGATCAGTTGGGTG
CACGAGTGGGTTACATCGAACTGGATCTCAACAGCGGTAAGATCCTTGAGAGTTTTCGCCCCGAAGAACG
TTTTCCAATGATGAGCACTTTTAAAGTTCTGCTATGTGGCGCGGTATTATCCCGTATTGACGCCGGGCAA
GAGCAACTCGGTCGCCGCATACACTATTCTCAGAATGACTTGGTTGAGTACTCACCAGTCACAGAAAAGC
ATCTTACGGATGGCATGACAGTAAGAGAATTATGCAGTGCTGCCATAACCATGAGTGATAACACTGCGGC
CAACTTACTTCTGACAACGATCGGAGGACCGAAGGAGCTAACCGCTTTTTTGCACAACATGGGGGATCAT
GTAACTCGCCTTGATCGTTGGGAACCGGAGCTGAATGAAGCCATACCAAACGACGAGCGTGACACCACGA
TGCCTGTAGCAATGGCAACAACGTTGCGCAAACTATTAACTGGCGAACTACTTACTCTAGCTTCCCGGCA
ACAATTAATAGACTGGATGGAGGCGGATAAAGTTGCAGGACCACTTCTGCGCTCGGCCCTTCCGGCTGGC
TGGTTTATTGCTGATAAATCTGGAGCCGGTGAGCGTGGAAGCCGCGGTATCATTGCAGCACTGGGGCCAG
ATGGTAAGCCCTCCCGTATCGTAGTTATCTACACGACGGGGAGTCAGGCAACTATGGATGAACGAAATAG
ACAGATCGCTGAGATAGGTGCCTCACTGATTAAGCATTGGTAACTGTCAGACCAAGTTTACTCATATATA
CTTTAGATTGATTTAAAACTTCATTTTTAATTTAAAAGGATCTAGGTGAAGATCCTTTTTGATAATCTCA
TGACCAAAATCCCTTAACGTGAGTTTTCGTTCCACTGAGCGTCAGACCCCGTAGAAAAGATCAAAGGATC
TTCTTGAGATCCTTTTTTTCTGCGCGTAATCTGCTGCTTGCAAACAAAAAAACCACCGCTACCAGCGGTG
GTTTGTTTGCCGGATCAAGAGCTACCAACTCTTTTTCCGAAGGTAACTGGCTTCAGCAGAGCGCAGATAC
CAAATACTGTCCTTCTAGTGTAGCCGTAGTTAGGCCACCACTTCAAGAACTCTGTAGCACCGCCTACATA
CCTCGCTCTGCTAATCCTGTTACCAGTGGCTGCTGCCAGTGGCGATAAGTCGTGTCTTACCGGGTTGGAC
TCAAGACGATAGTTACCGGATAAGGCGCAGCGGTCGGGCTGAACGGGGGGTTCGTGCACACAGCCCAGCT
TGGAGCGAACGACCTACACCGAACTGAGATACCTACAGCGTGAGCTATGAGAAAGCGCCACGCTTCCCGA
AGGGAGAAAGGCGGACAGGTATCCGGTAAGCGGCAGGGTCGGAACAGGAGAGCGCACGAGGGAGCTTCCA
GGGGGAAACGCCTGGTATCTTTATAGTCCTGTCGGGTTTCGCCACCTCTGACTTGAGCGTCGATTTTTGT
GATGCTCGTCAGGGGGGCGGAGCCTATGGAAAAACGCCAGCAACGCGGCCTTTTTACGGTTCCTGGCCTT
TTGCTGGCCTTTTGCTCACATGT
Features (pLannotate 1.2.2; 21 found; start..end, strand, type, name):
      1..241     +  promoter       U6 promoter: RNA polymerase III promoter for human U6 snRNA
    270..345     +  misc_RNA       gRNA scaffold: guide RNA scaffold for the Streptococcus pyogenes CRISPR/Cas9 system
    352..395     +  misc_RNA       gRNA scaffold (fragment): guide RNA scaffold for the Streptococcus pyogenes CRISPR/Cas9 system
    442..727     +  enhancer       CMV enhancer: human cytomegalovirus immediate early enhancer; contains an 18-bp deletion relative to the standard CMV enhancer
    729..1006    +  promoter       chicken β-actin promoter: No description available
   1007..1235    +  intron         hybrid intron: hybrid between chicken β-actin (CBA) and minute virus of mice (MMV) introns (Gray et al., 2011)
   1256..1283    +  CDS            3xHA (fragment): three tandem HA epitope tags
   1316..5416    +  CDS            Cas9: Cas9 (Csn1) endonuclease from the Streptococcus pyogenes Type II CRISPR/Cas system generates RNA-guided double strand breaks in DNA
   5417..5450    +  CDS            nucleoplasmin NLS (fragment): bipartite nuclear localization signal from nucleoplasmin
   5462..7615    +  CDS            TET1 (fragment): TET1_HUMAN - Also known as CXXC6, KIAA1676, LCX. Experimental evidence at protein level: Swiss-Prot protein existence level 1. Dioxygenase that catalyzes the conversion of the modified genomic base 5-methylcytosine (5mC) into 5-hydroxymethylcytosine (5hmC) and plays a key role in active DNA demethylation. Also mediates subsequent conversion of 5hmC into 5-formylcytosine (5fC), and conversion of 5fC to 5-carboxylcytosine (5caC). Conversion of 5mC into 5hmC, 5fC and 5caC probably constitutes the first step in cytosine demethylation. Methylation at the C5 position of cytosine bases is an epigenet
   7618..7642    +  CDS            nucleoplasmin NLS (fragment): bipartite nuclear localization signal from nucleoplasmin
   7712..8418    +  CDS            mCherry (fragment): monomeric derivative of DsRed fluorescent protein (Shaner et al., 2004) mammalian codon-optimized
   8453..8564    +  polyA_signal   bGH poly(A) signal: bovine growth hormone polyadenylation signal
   8669..8809    +  repeat_region  AAV2 ITR: inverted terminal repeat of adeno-associated virus serotype 2 inverted
   8814..8865    -  misc_feature   bom (fragment): basis of mobility region from pBR322
   8884..9264    +  rep_origin     M13 ori (sequence partly withheld): M13 bacteriophage origin of replication; arrow indicates direction of (+) strand synthesis
   9340..9389    -  misc_feature   bom (fragment): basis of mobility region from pBR322
   9491..9526    -  CDS            rop (fragment): Rop protein, which maintains plasmids at low copy number; rop
   9621..9725    +  promoter       AmpR promoter: bla
   9726..10586   +  CDS            AmpR: β-lactamase; bla; confers resistance to ampicillin, carbenicillin, and related antibiotics
  10757..11345   +  rep_origin     ori: high-copy-number ColE1/pMB1/pBR322/pUC origin of replication
