>Addgene plasmid #129048 | pSpdCas9-hudTET1CD-T2A-mCherry(PX458)-SghuTSDR-8 | addgene full sequence | sequence record 256223 | Addgene  NGS Result
GAGGGCCTATTTCCCATGATTCCTTCATATTTGCATATACGATACAAGGCTGTTAGAGAGATAATTGGAA
TTAATTTGACTGTAAACACAAAGATATTAGTACAAAATACGTGACGTAGAAAGTAATAATTTCTTGGGTA
GTTTGCAGTTTTAAAATTATGTTTTAAAATGGACTATCATATGCTTACCGTAACTTGAAAGTATTTCGAT
TTCTTGGCTTTATATATCTTGTGGAAAGGACGAAACACCGGGCTTCATCGACACCACGGGTTTTAGAGCT
AGAAATAGCAAGTTAAAATAAGGCTAGTCCGTTATCAACTTGAAAAAGTGGCACCGAGTCGGTGCTTTTT
TGTTTTAGAGCTAGAAATAGCAAGTTAAAATAAGGCTAGTCCGTTTTTAGCGCGTGCGCCAATTCTGCAG
ACAAATGGCTCTAGAGGTACCCGTTACATAACTTACGGTAAATGGCCCGCCTGGCTGACCGCCCAACGAC
CCCCGCCCATTGACGTCAATAGTAACGCCAATAGGGACTTTCCATTGACGTCAATGGGTGGAGTATTTAC
GGTAAACTGCCCACTTGGCAGTACATCAAGTGTATCATATGCCAAGTACGCCCCCTATTGACGTCAATGA
CGGTAAATGGCCCGCCTGGCATTGTGCCCAGTACATGACCTTATGGGACTTTCCTACTTGGCAGTACATC
TACGTATTAGTCATCGCTATTACCATGGTCGAGGTGAGCCCCACGTTCTGCTTCACTCTCCCCATCTCCC
CCCCCTCCCCACCCCCAATTTTGTATTTATTTATTTTTTAATTATTTTGTGCAGCGATGGGGGCGGGGGG
GGGGGGGGGGCGCGCGCCRGGGGGGGGGGGGGGGGGSGGGGGGSGGGGSGGGGSGRGGCGGRGAGGTGCG
GCGGCAGCCAATCAGAGCGGCGCGCTCCGAAAGTTTCCTTTTATGGCGAGGCGGCGGCGGCGGCGGCCCT
ATAAAAAGCGAAGCGCGCGGCGGGCGGGAGTCGCTGCGCGCTGCCTTCGCCCCGTGCCCCGCTCCGCCGC
CGCCTCGCGCCGCCCGCCCCGGCTCTGACTGACCGCGTTACTCCCACAGGTGAGCGGGCGGGACGGCCCT
TCTCCTCCGGGCTGTAATTAGCTGAGCAAGAGGTAAGGGTTTAAGGGATGGTTGGTTGGTGGGGTATTAA
TGTTTAATTACCTGGAGCACCTGCCTGAAATCACTTTTTTTCAGGTTGGACCGGTGCCACCATGTACCCA
TACGATGTTCCAGATTACGCTTCGCCGAAGAAAAAGCGCAAGGTCGAAGCGTCCGACAAGAAGTACAGCA
TCGGCCTGGCCATCGGCACCAACTCTGTGGGCTGGGCCGTGATCACCGACGAGTACAAGGTGCCCAGCAA
GAAATTCAAGGTGCTGGGCAACACCGACCGGCACAGCATCAAGAAGAACCTGATCGGAGCCCTGCTGTTC
GACAGCGGCGAAACAGCCGAGGCCACCCGGCTGAAGAGAACCGCCAGAAGAAGATACACCAGACGGAAGA
ACCGGATCTGCTATCTGCAAGAGATCTTCAGCAACGAGATGGCCAAGGTGGACGACAGCTTCTTCCACAG
ACTGGAAGAGTCCTTCCTGGTGGAAGAGGATAAGAAGCACGAGCGGCACCCCATCTTCGGCAACATCGTG
GACGAGGTGGCCTACCACGAGAAGTACCCCACCATCTACCACCTGAGAAAGAAACTGGTGGACAGCACCG
ACAAGGCCGACCTGCGGCTGATCTATCTGGCCCTGGCCCACATGATCAAGTTCCGGGGCCACTTCCTGAT
CGAGGGCGACCTGAACCCCGACAACAGCGACGTGGACAAGCTGTTCATCCAGCTGGTGCAGACCTACAAC
CAGCTGTTCGAGGAAAACCCCATCAACGCCAGCGGCGTGGACGCCAAGGCCATCCTGTCTGCCAGACTGA
GCAAGAGCAGACGGCTGGAAAATCTGATCGCCCAGCTGCCCGGCGAGAAGAAGAATGGCCTGTTCGGCAA
CCTGATTGCCCTGAGCCTGGGCCTGACCCCCAACTTCAAGAGCAACTTCGACCTGGCCGAGGATGCCAAA
CTGCAGCTGAGCAAGGACACCTACGACGACGACCTGGACAACCTGCTGGCCCAGATCGGCGACCAGTACG
CCGACCTGTTTCTGGCCGCCAAGAACCTGTCCGACGCCATCCTGCTGAGCGACATCCTGAGAGTGAACAC
CGAGATCACCAAGGCCCCCCTGAGCGCCTCTATGATCAAGAGATACGACGAGCACCACCAGGACCTGACC
CTGCTGAAAGCTCTCGTGCGGCAGCAGCTGCCTGAGAAGTACAAAGAGATTTTCTTCGACCAGAGCAAGA
ACGGCTACGCCGGCTACATTGACGGCGGAGCCAGCCAGGAAGAGTTCTACAAGTTCATCAAGCCCATCCT
GGAAAAGATGGACGGCACCGAGGAACTGCTCGTGAAGCTGAACAGAGAGGACCTGCTGCGGAAGCAGCGG
ACCTTCGACAACGGCAGCATCCCCCACCAGATCCACCTGGGAGAGCTGCACGCCATTCTGCGGCGGCAGG
AAGATTTTTACCCATTCCTGAAGGACAACCGGGAAAAGATCGAGAAGATCCTGACCTTCCGCATCCCCTA
CTACGTGGGCCCTCTGGCCAGGGGAAACAGCAGATTCGCCTGGATGACCAGAAAGAGCGAGGAAACCATC
ACCCCCTGGAACTTCGAGGAAGTGGTGGACAAGGGCGCTTCCGCCCAGAGCTTCATCGAGCGGATGACCA
ACTTCGATAAGAACCTGCCCAACGAGAAGGTGCTGCCCAAGCACAGCCTGCTGTACGAGTACTTCACCGT
GTATAACGAGCTGACCAAAGTGAAATACGTGACCGAGGGAATGAGAAAGCCCGCCTTCCTGAGCGGCGAG
CAGAAAAAGGCCATCGTGGACCTGCTGTTCAAGACCAACCGGAAAGTGACCGTGAAGCAGCTGAAAGAGG
ACTACTTCAAGAAAATCGAGTGCTTCGACTCCGTGGAAATCTCCGGCGTGGAAGATCGGTTCAACGCCTC
CCTGGGCACATACCACGATCTGCTGAAAATTATCAAGGACAAGGACTTCCTGGACAATGAGGAAAACGAG
GACATTCTGGAAGATATCGTGCTGACCCTGACACTGTTTGAGGACAGAGAGATGATCGAGGAACGGCTGA
AAACCTATGCCCACCTGTTCGACGACAAAGTGATGAAGCAGCTGAAGCGGCGGAGATACACCGGCTGGGG
CAGGCTGAGCCGGAAGCTGATCAACGGCATCCGGGACAAGCAGTCCGGCAAGACAATCCTGGATTTCCTG
AAGTCCGACGGCTTCGCCAACAGAAACTTCATGCAGCTGATCCACGACGACAGCCTGACCTTTAAAGAGG
ACATCCAGAAAGCCCAGGTGTCCGGCCAGGGCGATAGCCTGCACGAGCACATTGCCAATCTGGCCGGCAG
CCCCGCCATTAAGAAGGGCATCCTGCAGACAGTGAAGGTGGTGGACGAGCTCGTGAAAGTGATGGGCCGG
CACAAGCCCGAGAACATCGTGATCGAAATGGCCAGAGAGAACCAGACCACCCAGAAGGGACAGAAGAACA
GCCGCGAGAGAATGAAGCGGATCGAAGAGGGCATCAAAGAGCTGGGCAGCCAGATCCTGAAAGAACACCC
CGTGGAAAACACCCAGCTGCAGAACGAGAAGCTGTACCTGTACTACCTGCAGAATGGGCGGGATATGTAC
GTGGACCAGGAACTGGACATCAACCGGCTGTCCGACTACGATGTGGACGCCATCGTGCCTCAGAGCTTTC
TGAAGGACGACTCCATCGACAACAAGGTGCTGACCAGAAGCGACAAGAACCGGGGCAAGAGCGACAACGT
GCCCTCCGAAGAGGTCGTGAAGAAGATGAAGAACTACTGGCGGCAGCTGCTGAACGCCAAGCTGATTACC
CAGAGAAAGTTCGACAATCTGACCAAGGCCGAGAGAGGCGGCCTGAGCGAACTGGATAAGGCCGGCTTCA
TCAAGAGACAGCTGGTGGAAACCCGGCAGATCACAAAGCACGTGGCACAGATCCTGGACTCCCGGATGAA
CACTAAGTACGACGAGAATGACAAGCTGATCCGGGAAGTGAAAGTGATCACCCTGAAGTCCAAGCTGGTG
TCCGATTTCCGGAAGGATTTCCAGTTTTACAAAGTGCGCGAGATCAACAACTACCACCACGCCCACGACG
CCTACCTGAACGCCGTCGTGGGAACCGCCCTGATCAAAAAGTACCCTAAGCTGGAAAGCGAGTTCGTGTA
CGGCGACTACAAGGTGTACGACGTGCGGAAGATGATCGCCAAGAGCGAGCAGGAAATCGGCAAGGCTACC
GCCAAGTACTTCTTCTACAGCAACATCATGAACTTTTTCAAGACCGAGATTACCCTGGCCAACGGCGAGA
TCCGGAAGCGGCCTCTGATCGAGACAAACGGCGAAACCGGGGAGATCGTGTGGGATAAGGGCCGGGATTT
TGCCACCGTGCGGAAAGTGCTGAGCATGCCCCAAGTGAATATCGTGAAAAAGACCGAGGTGCAGACAGGC
GGCTTCAGCAAAGAGTCTATCCTGCCCAAGAGGAACAGCGATAAGCTGATCGCCAGAAAGAAGGACTGGG
ACCCTAAGAAGTACGGCGGCTTCGACAGCCCCACCGTGGCCTATTCTGTGCTGGTGGTGGCCAAAGTGGA
AAAGGGCAAGTCCAAGAAACTGAAGAGTGTGAAAGAGCTGCTGGGGATCACCATCATGGAAAGAAGCAGC
TTCGAGAAGAATCCCATCGACTTTCTGGAAGCCAAGGGCTACAAAGAAGTGAAAAAGGACCTGATCATCA
AGCTGCCTAAGTACTCCCTGTTCGAGCTGGAAAACGGCCGGAAGAGAATGCTGGCCTCTGCCGGCGAACT
GCAGAAGGGAAACGAACTGGCCCTGCCCTCCAAATATGTGAACTTCCTGTACCTGGCCAGCCACTATGAG
AAGCTGAAGGGCTCCCCCGAGGATAATGAGCAGAAACAGCTGTTTGTGGAACAGCACAAGCACTACCTGG
ACGAGATCATCGAGCAGATCAGCGAGTTCTCCAAGAGAGTGATCCTGGCCGACGCTAATCTGGACAAAGT
GCTGTCCGCCTACAACAAGCACCGGGATAAGCCCATCAGAGAGCAGGCCGAGAATATCATCCACCTGTTT
ACCCTGACCAATCTGGGAGCCCCTGCCGCCTTCAAGTACTTTGACACCACCATCGACCGGAAGAGGTACA
CCAGCACCAAAGAGGTGCTGGACGCCACCCTGATCCACCAGAGCATCACCGGCCTGTACGAGACACGGAT
CGACCTGTCTCAGCTGGGAGGCGACAAAAGGCCGGCGGCCACGAAAAAGGCCGGCCAGGGAGGAGGATCC
CTGCCCACCTGCAGCTGTCTTGATCGAGTTATACAAAAAGACAAAGGCCCATATTATACACACCTTGGGG
CAGGACCAAGTGTTGCTGCTGTCAGGGAAATCATGGAGAATAGGTATGGTCAAAAAGGAAACGCAATAAG
GATAGAAATAGTAGTGTACACCGGTAAAGAAGGGAAAAGCTCTCATGGGTGTCCAATTGCTAAGTGGGTT
TTAAGAAGAAGCAGTGATGAAGAAAAAGTTCTTTGTTTGGTCCGGCAGCGTACAGGCCACCACTGTCCAA
CTGCTGTGATGGTGGTGCTCATCATGGTGTGGGATGGCATCCCTCTTCCAATGGCCGACCGGCTATACAC
AGAGCTCACAGAGAATCTAAAGTCATACAATGGGCACCCTACCGACAGAAGATGCACCCTCAATGAAAAT
CGTACCTGTACATGTCAAGGAATTGATCCAGAGACTTGTGGAGCTTCATTCTCTTTTGGCTGTTCATGGA
GTATGTACTTTAATGGCTGTAAGTTTGGTAGAAGCCCAAGCCCCAGAAGATTTAGAATTGATCCAAGCTC
TCCCTTACATGAAAAAAACCTTGAAGATAACTTACAGAGTTTGGCTACACGATTAGCTCCAATTTATAAG
CAGTATGCTCCAGTAGCTTACCAAAATCAGGTGGAATATGAAAATGTTGCCCGAGAATGTCGGCTTGGCA
GCAAGGAAGGTCGACCCTTCTCTGGGGTCACTGCTTGCCTGGACTTCTGTGCTCATCCCTACAGGGCCAT
TCACAACATGAATAATGGAAGCACTGTGGTTTGTACCTTAACTCGAGAAGATAACCGCTCTTTGGGTGTT
ATTCCTCAAGATGAGCAGCTCCATGTGCTACCTCTTTATAAGCTTTCAGACACAGATGAGTTTGGCTCCA
AGGAAGGAATGGAAGCCAAGATCAAATCTGGGGCCATCGAGGTCCTGGCACCCCGCCGCAAAAAAAGAAC
GTGTTTCACTCAGCCTGTTCCCCGTTCTGGAAAGAAGAGGGCTGCGATGATGACAGAGGTTCTTGCACAT
AAGATAAGGGCAGTGGAAAAGAAACCTATTCCCCGAATCAAGCGGAAGAATAACTCAACAACAACAAACA
ACAGTAAGCCTTCGTCACTGCCAACCTTAGGGAGTAACACTGAGACCGTGCAACCTGAAGTAAAAAGTGA
AACCGAACCCCATTTTATCTTAAAAAGTTCAGACAACACTAAAACTTATTCGCTGATGCCATCCGCTCCT
CACCCAGTGAAAGAGGCATCTCCAGGCTTCTCCTGGTCCCCGAAGACTGCTTCAGCCACACCAGCTCCAC
TGAAGAATGACGCAACAGCCTCATGCGGGTTTTCAGAAAGAAGCAGCACTCCCCACTGTACGATGCCTTC
GGGAAGACTCAGTGGTGCCAATGCTGCAGCTGCTGATGGCCCTGGCATTTCACAGCTTGGCGAAGTGGCT
CCTCTCCCCACCCTGTCTGCTCCTGTGATGGAGCCCCTCATTAATTCTGAGCCTTCCACTGGTGTGACTG
AGCCGCTAACGCCTCATCAGCCAAACCACCAGCCCTCCTTCCTCACCTCTCCTCAAGACCTTGCCTCTTC
TCCAATGGAAGAAGATGAGCAGCATTCTGAAGCAGATGAGCCTCCATCAGACGAACCCCTATCTGATGAC
CCCCTGTCACCTGCTGAGGAGAAATTGCCCCACATTGATGAGTATTGGTCAGACAGTGAGCACATCTTTT
TGGATGCAAATATTGGTGGGGTGGCCATCGCACCTGCTCACGGCTCGGTTTTGATTGAGTGTGCCCGGCG
AGAGCTGCACGCTACCACTCCTGTTGAGCACCCCAACCGTAATCATCCAACCCGCCTCTCCCTTGTCTTT
TACCAGCACAAAAACCTAAATAAGCCCCAACATGGTTTTGAACTAAACAAGATTAAGTTTGAGGCTAAAG
AAGCTAAGAATAAGAAAATGAAGGCCTCAGAGCAAAAAGACCAGGCAGCTAATGAAGGTCCAGAACAGTC
CTCTGAAGTAAATGAATTGAACCAAATTCCTTCTCATAAAGCATTAACATTAACCCATGACAATGTTGTC
ACCGTGTCCCCTTATGCTCTCACACACGTTGCGGGGCCCTATAACCATTGGGTCATGGCCGGCCAGGCAA
AAAAGAAAAAGGAATTCGGCAGTGGAGAGGGCAGAGGAAGTCTGCTAACATGCGGTGACGTCGAGGAGAA
TCCTGGCCCAGTGAGCAAGGGCGAGGAGGATAACATGGCCATCATCAAGGAGTTCATGCGCTTCAAGGTG
CACATGGAGGGCTCCGTGAACGGCCACGAGTTCGAGATCGAGGGCGAGGGCGAGGGCCGCCCCTACGAGG
GCACCCAGACCGCCAAGCTGAAGGTGACCAAGGGTGGCCCCCTGCCCTTCGCCTGGGACATCCTGTCCCC
TCAGTTCATGTACGGCTCCAAGGCCTACGTGAAGCACCCCGCCGACATCCCCGACTACTTGAAGCTGTCC
TTCCCCGAGGGCTTCAAGTGGGAGCGCGTGATGAACTTCGAGGACGGCGGCGTGGTGACCGTGACCCAGG
ACTCCTCCCTGCAGGACGGCGAGTTCATCTACAAGGTGAAGCTGCGCGGCACCAACTTCCCCTCCGACGG
CCCCGTAATGCAGAAGAAAACCATGGGCTGGGAGGCCTCCTCCGAGCGGATGTACCCCGAGGACGGCGCC
CTGAAGGGCGAGATCAAGCAGAGGCTGAAGCTGAAGGACGGCGGCCACTACGACGCTGAGGTCAAGACCA
CCTACAAGGCCAAGAAGCCCGTGCAGCTGCCCGGCGCCTACAACGTCAACATCAAGTTGGACATCACCTC
CCACAACGAGGACTACACCATCGTGGAACAGTACGAACGCGCCGAGGGCCGCCACTCCACCGGCGGCATG
GACGAGCTGTACAAGTAAGAATTCTAACTAGAGCTCGCTGATCAGCCTCGACTGTGCCTTCTAGTTGCCA
GCCATCTGTTGTTTGCCCCTCCCCCGTGCCTTCCTTGACCCTGGAAGGTGCCACTCCCACTGTCCTTTCC
TAATAAAATGAGGAAATTGCATCGCATTGTCTGAGTAGGTGTCATTCTATTCTGGGGGGTGGGGTGGGGC
AGGACAGCAAGGGGGAGGATTGGGAAGAGAATAGCAGGCATGCTGGGGAGCGGCCGCAGGAACCCCTAGT
GATGGAGTTGGCCACTCCCTCTCTGCGCGCTCGCTCGCTCACTGAGGCCGGGCGACCAAAGGTCGCCCGA
CGCCCGGGCTTTGCCCGGGCGGCCTCAGTGAGCGAGCGAGCGCGCAGCTGCCTGCAGGGGCGCCTGATGC
GGTATTTTCTCCTTACGCATCTGTGCGGTATTTCACACCGCATA
[95 nt withheld, positions 8865-8959]
T
[46 nt withheld, positions 8961-9006]
C
[141 nt withheld, positions 9008-9148]
CCTTTGACGTTGGAGTCCACGTTCTTT
[37 nt withheld, positions 9176-9212]
ACTCTATCTCGGGCTATTCTTTTGATTTATAAGGGATTTTGCCGATTTCGGTCTATTGGTTAAAAAATGA
GCTGATTTAACAAAAATTTAACGCGAATTTTAACAAAATATTAACGTTTACAATTTTATGGTGCACTCTC
AGTACAATCTGCTCTGATGCCGCATAGTTAAGCCAGCCCCGACACCCGCCAACACCCGCTGACGCGCCCT
GACGGGCTTGTCTGCTCCCGGCATCCGCTTACAGACAAGCTGTGACCGTCTCCGGGAGCTGCATGTGTCA
GAGGTTTTCACCGTCATCACCGAAACGCGCGAGACGAAAGGGCCTCGTGATACGCCTATTTTTATAGGTT
AATGTCATGATAATAATGGTTTCTTAGACGTCAGGTGGCACTTTTCGGGGAAATGTGCGCGGAACCCCTA
TTTGTTTATTTTTCTAAATACATTCAAATATGTATCCGCTCATGAGACAATAACCCTGATAAATGCTTCA
ATAATATTGAAAAAGGAAGAGTATGAGTATTCAACATTTCCGTGTCGCCCTTATTCCCTTTTTTGCGGCA
TTTTGCCTTCCTGTTTTTGCTCACCCAGAAACGCTGGTGAAAGTAAAAGATGCTGAAGATCAGTTGGGTG
CACGAGTGGGTTACATCGAACTGGATCTCAACAGCGGTAAGATCCTTGAGAGTTTTCGCCCCGAAGAACG
TTTTCCAATGATGAGCACTTTTAAAGTTCTGCTATGTGGCGCGGTATTATCCCGTATTGACGCCGGGCAA
GAGCAACTCGGTCGCCGCATACACTATTCTCAGAATGACTTGGTTGAGTACTCACCAGTCACAGAAAAGC
ATCTTACGGATGGCATGACAGTAAGAGAATTATGCAGTGCTGCCATAACCATGAGTGATAACACTGCGGC
CAACTTACTTCTGACAACGATCGGAGGACCGAAGGAGCTAACCGCTTTTTTGCACAACATGGGGGATCAT
GTAACTCGCCTTGATCGTTGGGAACCGGAGCTGAATGAAGCCATACCAAACGACGAGCGTGACACCACGA
TGCCTGTAGCAATGGCAACAACGTTGCGCAAACTATTAACTGGCGAACTACTTACTCTAGCTTCCCGGCA
ACAATTAATAGACTGGATGGAGGCGGATAAAGTTGCAGGACCACTTCTGCGCTCGGCCCTTCCGGCTGGC
TGGTTTATTGCTGATAAATCTGGAGCCGGTGAGCGTGGAAGCCGCGGTATCATTGCAGCACTGGGGCCAG
ATGGTAAGCCCTCCCGTATCGTAGTTATCTACACGACGGGGAGTCAGGCAACTATGGATGAACGAAATAG
ACAGATCGCTGAGATAGGTGCCTCACTGATTAAGCATTGGTAACTGTCAGACCAAGTTTACTCATATATA
CTTTAGATTGATTTAAAACTTCATTTTTAATTTAAAAGGATCTAGGTGAAGATCCTTTTTGATAATCTCA
TGACCAAAATCCCTTAACGTGAGTTTTCGTTCCACTGAGCGTCAGACCCCGTAGAAAAGATCAAAGGATC
TTCTTGAGATCCTTTTTTTCTGCGCGTAATCTGCTGCTTGCAAACAAAAAAACCACCGCTACCAGCGGTG
GTTTGTTTGCCGGATCAAGAGCTACCAACTCTTTTTCCGAAGGTAACTGGCTTCAGCAGAGCGCAGATAC
CAAATACTGTTCTTCTAGTGTAGCCGTAGTTAGGCCACCACTTCAAGAACTCTGTAGCACCGCCTACATA
CCTCGCTCTGCTAATCCTGTTACCAGTGGCTGCTGCCAGTGGCGATAAGTCGTGTCTTACCGGGTTGGAC
TCAAGACGATAGTTACCGGATAAGGCGCAGCGGTCGGGCTGAACGGGGGGTTCGTGCACACAGCCCAGCT
TGGAGCGAACGACCTACACCGAACTGAGATACCTACAGCGTGAGCTATGAGAAAGCGCCACGCTTCCCGA
AGGGAGAAAGGCGGACAGGTATCCGGTAAGCGGCAGGGTCGGAACAGGAGAGCGCACGAGGGAGCTTCCA
GGGGGAAACGCCTGGTATCTTTATAGTCCTGTCGGGTTTCGCCACCTCTGACTTGAGCGTCGATTTTTGT
GATGCTCGTCAGGGGGGCGGAGCCTATGGAAAAACGCCAGCAACGCGGCCTTTTTACGGTTCCTGGCCTT
TTGCTGGCCTTTTGCTCACATGT
Features (pLannotate 1.2.2; 21 found; start..end, strand, type, name):
      1..241     +  promoter       U6 promoter: RNA polymerase III promoter for human U6 snRNA
    270..345     +  misc_RNA       gRNA scaffold: guide RNA scaffold for the Streptococcus pyogenes CRISPR/Cas9 system
    352..395     +  misc_RNA       gRNA scaffold (fragment): guide RNA scaffold for the Streptococcus pyogenes CRISPR/Cas9 system
    442..727     +  enhancer       CMV enhancer: human cytomegalovirus immediate early enhancer; contains an 18-bp deletion relative to the standard CMV enhancer
    729..1006    +  promoter       chicken β-actin promoter: No description available
   1007..1234    +  intron         hybrid intron: hybrid between chicken β-actin (CBA) and minute virus of mice (MMV) introns (Gray et al., 2011)
   1255..1282    +  CDS            3xHA (fragment): three tandem HA epitope tags
   1315..5415    +  CDS            Cas9: Cas9 (Csn1) endonuclease from the Streptococcus pyogenes Type II CRISPR/Cas system generates RNA-guided double strand breaks in DNA
   5416..5449    +  CDS            nucleoplasmin NLS (fragment): bipartite nuclear localization signal from nucleoplasmin
   5461..7614    +  CDS            TET1 (fragment): TET1_HUMAN - Also known as CXXC6, KIAA1676, LCX. Experimental evidence at protein level: Swiss-Prot protein existence level 1. Dioxygenase that catalyzes the conversion of the modified genomic base 5-methylcytosine (5mC) into 5-hydroxymethylcytosine (5hmC) and plays a key role in active DNA demethylation. Also mediates subsequent conversion of 5hmC into 5-formylcytosine (5fC), and conversion of 5fC to 5-carboxylcytosine (5caC). Conversion of 5mC into 5hmC, 5fC and 5caC probably constitutes the first step in cytosine demethylation. Methylation at the C5 position of cytosine bases is an epigenet
   7617..7641    +  CDS            nucleoplasmin NLS (fragment): bipartite nuclear localization signal from nucleoplasmin
   7711..8417    +  CDS            mCherry (fragment): monomeric derivative of DsRed fluorescent protein (Shaner et al., 2004) mammalian codon-optimized
   8452..8563    +  polyA_signal   bGH poly(A) signal: bovine growth hormone polyadenylation signal
   8668..8808    +  repeat_region  AAV2 ITR: inverted terminal repeat of adeno-associated virus serotype 2 inverted
   8813..8864    -  misc_feature   bom (fragment): basis of mobility region from pBR322
   8883..9338    +  rep_origin     f1 ori (sequence partly withheld): f1 bacteriophage origin of replication; arrow indicates direction of (+) strand synthesis
   9339..9388    -  misc_feature   bom (fragment): basis of mobility region from pBR322
   9490..9525    -  CDS            rop (fragment): Rop protein, which maintains plasmids at low copy number; rop
   9620..9724    +  promoter       AmpR promoter: bla
   9725..10585   +  CDS            AmpR: β-lactamase; bla; confers resistance to ampicillin, carbenicillin, and related antibiotics
  10756..11344   +  rep_origin     ori: high-copy-number ColE1/pMB1/pBR322/pUC origin of replication
