[The description below was written by a language model from this plasmid's Addgene catalogue record and pLannotate feature annotations shown in this document.]
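Description:
pSpdCas9-hudTET1CD-T2A-mCherry(PX458)-SghuTSDR-8 is a mammalian expression plasmid of about 11.4 kb built on the PX458 all-in-one CRISPR backbone. It is propagated in E. coli through a high-copy ColE1/pUC-type origin with ampicillin selection (AmpR). The backbone also carries an f1/M13 phage origin and a single AAV2 ITR left over from the parental vector. With only one ITR annotated, it is a transfection plasmid rather than an AAV packaging construct.

Two expression units sit in tandem. A human U6 Pol III promoter drives an S. pyogenes single guide RNA (sgRNA8) whose spacer targets the human TSDR, the Treg-specific demethylated region of FOXP3 named in the associated publication. Downstream, the CBh promoter (CMV enhancer, chicken β-actin promoter and hybrid intron) drives one open reading frame. This encodes an N-terminal HA tag and NLS, nuclease-dead Cas9 (D10A, H840A), nucleoplasmin NLS sequences and the human TET1 catalytic domain. A T2A peptide and mCherry follow, and the unit ends in a bGH polyadenylation signal. T2A ribosome skipping releases mCherry as a separate protein, so transfected cells can be identified or sorted by red fluorescence. The promoter field mentions EGFP, but the name, the tag field and both feature tables indicate mCherry.

The TET1 domain carries H1671Y and D1673A, which inactivate its dioxygenase activity. The fusion can therefore be guided to the TSDR but cannot oxidise 5-methylcytosine. The plasmid serves as the catalytically dead control for targeted DNA demethylation experiments, separating effects of dCas9 binding from those of enzymatic demethylation. The depositor and sequencing-derived records differ by one nucleotide and annotate essentially identically.
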