Addgene plasmid #129048: pSpdCas9-hudTET1CD-T2A-mCherry(PX458)-SghuTSDR-8
Purpose: inactivated control (targeted DNA demethylation_human_TSDR), expression of dCas9-hudTET1CD-T2A-mCherry sgRNA8 targeting human TSDR
Depositing lab: Julia K Polansky. Depositing organization: Charite Universitaetsmedizin Berlin. Publication: Targeted De-Methylation of the FOXP3-TSDR Is Sufficient to Induce Physiological FOXP3 Expression but Not a Functional Treg Phenotype. Kressler C, Gasparoni G, Nordstrom K, Hamo D, Salhab A, Dimitropoulos C, Tierling S, Reinke P, Volk HD, Walter J, Hamann A, Polansky JK. Front Immunol. 2021 Jan 7;11:609891. doi: 10.3389/fimmu.2020.609891. eCollection 2020. PubMed 33488615.
Backbone
  Vector backbone: PX458
  Backbone manufacturer: Feng Zhang (Addgene plasmid # 48138)
  Vector type: Mammalian Expression
Growth in bacteria
  Bacterial resistance: Ampicillin, 100 μg/mL
  Growth temperature: 37°C
  Growth strain: DH5alpha
  Copy number: Unknown
Gene/Insert
  Gene/Insert name: dCas9-hudTET1CD, SgRNA8 (huTSDR) (alt name: dCas9-hudTET1CD-T2A-mCherry)
  gRNA/shRNA sequence: GGGCTTCATCGACACCACGG
  Species: Synthetic
  Mutation: dCas9 (D10A;H840A), catalytic domain huTET1 inactive (H1671Y; D1673A)
  Promoter: CbH (for dCas9-hudTET1CD-T2A-EGFP) U6 (for sgRNA)
  Tag / fusion protein: HA-Tag, NLS (N terminal on insert); T2A-mCherry (C terminal on backbone)
  Cloning method: Restriction Enzyme; 5′ cloning site Unknown (unknown if destroyed); 3′ cloning site Unknown (unknown if destroyed)
  Sequencing primers: 5′ SgRNA-cloning-site: hU6-F (GAGGGCCTATTTCCCATGATT)
Resource information
  A portion of this plasmid was derived from a plasmid made by: mCherry (BbsI removed) from Nicola Patron (Addgene plasmid # 50316); HA tag-NLS-dCas9 from Rudolf Jaenisch (Addgene plasmid # 48223); hudTET1CD from Keith Joung (Addgene plasmid # 49965).
Terms and licenses: Academic/Nonprofit Terms; Industry Terms: Not Available to Industry
How to cite: pSpdCas9-hudTET1CD-T2A-mCherry(PX458)-SghuTSDR-8 was a gift from Julia K Polansky (Addgene plasmid # 129048 ; http://n2t.net/addgene:129048 ; RRID:Addgene_129048)
